Addgene plasmid #80823: p3E-CMVmin:GFPmem pA
Purpose: CMVmin-promoted GFPmem with pA
Depositing lab: Philip Washbourne. Depositing organization: University of Oregon. Publication: A MultiSite Gateway Toolkit for Rapid Cloning of Vertebrate Expression Constructs with Diverse Research Applications. Fowler DK, Stewart S, Seredick S, Eisen JS, Stankunas K, Washbourne P. PLoS One. 2016 Aug 8;11(8):e0159277. doi: 10.1371/journal.pone.0159277. eCollection 2016. PONE-D-16-19476 PubMed 27500400.
Backbone
  Vector backbone: pDONR P2R-P3
  Backbone manufacturer: Invitrogen
  Backbone size w/o insert (bp): 2619
  Total vector size (bp): 6062
  Vector type: Mammalian Expression
Growth in bacteria
  Bacterial resistance: Kanamycin, 50 μg/mL
  Growth temperature: 37°C
  Growth strain: DH5alpha
  Copy number: Unknown
Gene/Insert
  Gene/Insert name: 3E-CMV-GFPCAAXpA spacer
  Insert size (bp): 3443
  Promoter: CMV
  Cloning method: Gateway Cloning
  Sequencing primers: 5′ M13(20)F; 3′ M13R
Terms and licenses: Academic/Nonprofit Terms; Industry Terms: Not Available to Industry
How to cite: p3E-CMVmin:GFPmem pA was a gift from Philip Washbourne (Addgene plasmid # 80823 ; http://n2t.net/addgene:80823 ; RRID:Addgene_80823)
