[The description below was written by a language model from this plasmid's Addgene catalogue record and pLannotate feature annotations shown in this document.]
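Description:
p3E-CMVmin:GFPmem pA is a 3′ entry clone for MultiSite Gateway assembly, built in the Invitrogen pDONR P2R-P3 backbone and catalogued as a mammalian expression vector within a toolkit for rapid cloning of vertebrate expression constructs. It is maintained in E. coli through a high-copy ColE1/pUC-type origin and selected with kanamycin via an aminoglycoside phosphotransferase gene. rrnB T1 and T2 terminators lie upstream of the recombination cassette, where they insulate the insert from read-through transcription in bacteria. The insert is bounded by an attR2 site on one side and, on the other, by an attL-type site annotated as an attL1 fragment overlapping an attB3 core, which is consistent with the attL3 expected in a third-position entry clone. These sites allow an LR reaction to place the cassette downstream of 5′ and middle entry elements in a destination vector.

The payload is a self-contained reporter unit. A CMV promoter drives EGFP fused at its C-terminus to a short H-Ras fragment, the CAAX prenylation motif that targets the fluorescent protein to the plasma membrane, and a bovine growth hormone polyadenylation signal follows. T7 and SP6 promoter sequences flank the coding region. Although the name indicates a minimal CMV promoter, the annotation detects both the CMV enhancer and the core promoter. Because it carries its own promoter and terminator, the cassette can serve as an independent membrane-GFP marker appended to an assembled construct, for example to identify transfected or transgenic cells.

The catalogue lists a total size of 6062 bp with a 3443 bp insert that includes a "spacer", whereas the annotated depositor sequence is 4646 nt. The record does not explain this discrepancy.
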