Features (pLannotate 1.2.2; 19 found; start..end, strand, type, name):
    121..213     +  CDS            lacI (fragment): lac repressor; lacI; The lac repressor binds to the lac operator to inhibit transcription in E. coli. This inhibition can be relieved by adding lactose or isopropyl-β-D-thiogalactopyranoside (IPTG).
    268..295     -  terminator     rrnB T2 terminator: transcription terminator T2 from the E. coli rrnB gene
    427..470     +  terminator     rrnB T1 terminator: Escherichia coli rrnB; transcription terminator T1 from the E. coli rrnB gene
    517..553     -  CDS            lacZα (fragment): LacZα fragment of β-galactosidase; lacZ fragment
    624..747     -  protein_bind   attR2: mutant version of attR; recombination site for the Gateway® LR reaction LR Clonase™
    757..809     -  misc_feature   bom (fragment): basis of mobility region from pBR322
    964..1343    +  enhancer       CMV enhancer: human cytomegalovirus immediate early enhancer
   1344..1547    +  promoter       CMV promoter: human cytomegalovirus (CMV) immediate early promoter
   1543..1576    +  LTR            5' LTR (truncated) (fragment): truncated 5' long terminal repeat (LTR) from HIV-1
   1592..1610    +  promoter       T7 promoter: promoter for bacteriophage T7 RNA polymerase
   1630..2346    +  CDS            EGFP: EGFP is a basic (constitutively fluorescent) green fluorescent protein published in 1996, derived from Aequorea victoria. It is reported to be a rapidly-maturing weak dimer with moderate acid sensitivity.
   2362..2424    +  CDS            H-Ras (fragment): human small GTPase proto-oncoprotein
   2485..2503    -  promoter       SP6 promoter: promoter for bacteriophage SP6 RNA polymerase
   2529..2753    +  polyA_signal   bGH poly(A) signal: bovine growth hormone polyadenylation signal
   2755..2775    -  protein_bind   attB3: mutant version of attB; core recombination site for the Gateway® BP reaction BP Clonase™
   2766..2851    -  protein_bind   attL1 (fragment): mutant version of attL; recombination site for the Gateway® LR reaction LR Clonase™
   2888..2906    -  promoter       T7 promoter: promoter for bacteriophage T7 RNA polymerase
   3040..3849    +  CDS            KanR: aminoglycoside phosphotransferase; aph(3')-Ia; confers resistance to kanamycin in bacteria or G418 (Geneticin®) in eukaryotes
   3996..4584    +  rep_origin     ori: high-copy-number ColE1/pMB1/pBR322/pUC origin of replication
>Addgene plasmid #80823 | p3E-CMVmin:GFPmem pA | depositor full sequence | sequence record 164353 | p3E-CMVmin:GFPmem pA sequence 4646 bps
CTTTCCTGCGTTATCCCCTGATTCTGTGGATAACCGTATTACCGCCTTTGAGTGAGCTGATACCGCTCGC
CGCAGCCGAACGACCGAGCGCAGCGAGTCAGTGAGCGAGGAAGCGGAAGAGCGCCCAATACGCAAACCGC
CTCTCCCCGCGCGTTGGCCGATTCATTAATGCAGCTGGCACGACAGGTTTCCCGACTGGAAAGCGGGCAG
TGAGCGCAACGCAATTAATACGCGTACCGCTAGCCAGGAAGAGTTTGTAGAAACGCAAAAAGGCCATCCG
TCAGGATGGCCTTCTGCTTAGTTTGATGCCTGGCAGTTTATGGCGGGCGTCCTGCCCGCCACCCTCCGGG
CCGTTGCTTCACAACGTTCAAATCCGCTCCCGGCGGATTTGTCCTACTCAGGAGAGCGTTCACCGACAAA
CAACAGATAAAACGAAAGGCCCAGTCTTCCGACTGAGCCTTTCGTTTTATTTGATGCCTGGCAGTTCCCT
ACTCTCGCGTTAACGCTAGCATGGATGTTTTCCCAGTCACGACGTTGTAAAACGACGGCCAGTCTTAAGC
TCGGGCCCTGCAGCTCTAGAGCTCGAATTCTACAGGTCACTAATACCATCTAAGTAGTTGGTTCATAGTG
ACTGCATATGTTGTGTTTTACAGTATTATGTAGTCTGTTTTTTATGCAAAATCTAATTTAATATATTGAT
ATTTATATCATTTTACGTTTCTCGTTCAACTTTCTTGTACAAAGTGGCCGATCCCCTATGGTGCACTCTC
AGTACAATCTGCTCTGATGCCGCATAGTTAAGCCAGTATCTGCTCCCTGCTTGTGTGTTGGAGGTCGCTG
AGTAGTGCGCGAGCAAAATTTAAGCTACAACAAGGCAAGGCTTGACCGACAATTGCATGAAGAATCTGCT
TAGGGTTAGGCGTTTTGCGCTGCTTCGCGATGTACGGGCCAGATATACGCGTTGACATTGATTATTGACT
AGTTATTAATAGTAATCAATTACGGGGTCATTAGTTCATAGCCCATATATGGAGTTCCGCGTTACATAAC
TTACGGTAAATGGCCCGCCTGGCTGACCGCCCAACGACCCCCGCCCATTGACGTCAATAATGACGTATGT
TCCCATAGTAACGCCAATAGGGACTTTCCATTGACGTCAATGGGTGGAGTATTTACGGTAAACTGCCCAC
TTGGCAGTACATCAAGTGTATCATATGCCAAGTACGCCCCCTATTGACGTCAATGACGGTAAATGGCCCG
CCTGGCATTATGCCCAGTACATGACCTTATGGGACTTTCCTACTTGGCAGTACATCTACGTATTAGTCAT
CGCTATTACCATGGTGATGCGGTTTTGGCAGTACATCAATGGGCGTGGATAGCGGTTTGACTCACGGGGA
TTTCCAAGTCTCCACCCCATTGACGTCAATGGGAGTTTGTTTTGGCACCAAAATCAACGGGACTTTCCAA
AATGTCGTAACAACTCCGCCCCATTGACGCAAATGGGCGGTAGGCGTGTACGGTGGGAGGTCTATATAAG
CAGAGCTCTCTGGCTAACTAGAGAACCCACTGCTTACTGGCTTATCGAAATTAATACGACTCACTATAGG
GAGACCCAAGCTTGCCACCATGGTGAGCAAGGGCGAGGAGCTGTTCACCGGGGTGGTGCCCATCCTGGTC
GAGCTGGACGGCGACGTAAACGGCCACAAGTTCAGCGTGTCCGGCGAGGGCGAGGGCGATGCCACCTACG
GCAAGCTGACCCTGAAGTTCATCTGCACCACCGGCAAGCTGCCCGTGCCCTGGCCCACCCTCGTGACCAC
CCTGACCTACGGCGTGCAGTGCTTCAGCCGCTACCCCGACCACATGAAGCAGCACGACTTCTTCAAGTCC
GCCATGCCCGAAGGCTACGTCCAGGAGCGCACCATCTTCTTCAAGGACGACGGCAACTACAAGACCCGCG
CCGAGGTGAAGTTCGAGGGCGACACCCTGGTGAACCGCATCGAGCTGAAGGGCATCGACTTCAAGGAGGA
CGGCAACATCCTGGGGCACAAGCTGGAGTACAACTACAACAGCCACAACGTCTATATCATGGCCGACAAG
CAGAAGAACGGCATCAAGGTGAACTTCAAGATCCGCCACAACATCGAGGACGGCAGCGTGCAGCTCGCCG
ACCACTACCAGCAGAACACCCCCATCGGCGACGGCCCCGTGCTGCTGCCCGACAACCACTACCTGAGCAC
CCAGTCCGCCCTGAGCAAAGACCCCAACGAGAAGCGCGATCACATGGTCCTGCTGGAGTTCGTGACCGCC
GCCGGGATCACTCTCGGCATGGACGAGCTGTACAAGGGAGGAGGAAGATCTAAGCTGAACCCTCCTGATG
AGAGTGGCCCCGGCTGCATGAGCTGCAAGTGTGTGCTCTCCTGAGAATTCTGCAGATATCCATCACACTG
GCGGCCGCTCGAGCATGCATCTAGAGGGCCCTATTCTATAGTGTCACCTAAATGCTAGAGCTCGCTGATC
AGCCTCGACTGTGCCTTCTAGTTGCCAGCCATCTGTTGTTTGCCCCTCCCCCGTGCCTTCCTTGACCCTG
GAAGGTGCCACTCCCACTGTCCTTTCCTAATAAAATGAGGAAATTGCATCGCATTGTCTGAGTAGGTGTC
ATTCTATTCTGGGGGGTGGGGTGGGGCAGGACAGCAAGGGGGAGGATTGGGAAGACAATAGCAGGCATGC
TGGGGATGCGGTGGGCTCTATGGCCAACTTTATTATACAAAGTTGGCATTATAAAAAAGCATTGCTTATC
AATTTGTTGCAACGAACAGGTCACTATCAGTCAAAATAAAATCATTATTTGGAGCTCCATGGTAGCGTTA
ACGCGGCCGCGATATCCCCTATAGTGAGTCGTATTACATGGTCATAGCTGTTTCCTGGCAGCTCTGGCCC
GTGTCTCAAAATCTCTGATGTTACATTGCACAAGATAAAAATATATCATCATGAACAATAAAACTGTCTG
CTTACATAAACAGTAATACAAGGGGTGTTATGAGCCATATTCAACGGGAAACGTCGAGGCCGCGATTAAA
TTCCAACATGGATGCTGATTTATATGGGTATAAATGGGCTCGCGATAATGTCGGGCAATCAGGTGCGACA
ATCTATCGCTTGTATGGGAAGCCCGATGCGCCAGAGTTGTTTCTGAAACATGGCAAAGGTAGCGTTGCCA
ATGATGTTACAGATGAGATGGTCAGACTAAACTGGCTGACGGAATTTATGCCTCTTCCGACCATCAAGCA
TTTTATCCGTACTCCTGATGATGCATGGTTACTCACCACTGCGATCCCCGGAAAAACAGCATTCCAGGTA
TTAGAAGAATATCCTGATTCAGGTGAAAATATTGTTGATGCGCTGGCAGTGTTCCTGCGCCGGTTGCATT
CGATTCCTGTTTGTAATTGTCCTTTTAACAGCGATCGCGTATTTCGTCTCGCTCAGGCGCAATCACGAAT
GAATAACGGTTTGGTTGATGCGAGTGATTTTGATGACGAGCGTAATGGCTGGCCTGTTGAACAAGTCTGG
AAAGAAATGCATAAACTTTTGCCATTCTCACCGGATTCAGTCGTCACTCATGGTGATTTCTCACTTGATA
ACCTTATTTTTGACGAGGGGAAATTAATAGGTTGTATTGATGTTGGACGAGTCGGAATCGCAGACCGATA
CCAGGATCTTGCCATCCTATGGAACTGCCTCGGTGAGTTTTCTCCTTCATTACAGAAACGGCTTTTTCAA
AAATATGGTATTGATAATCCTGATATGAATAAATTGCAGTTTCATTTGATGCTCGATGAGTTTTTCTAAT
CAGAATTGGTTAATTGGTTGTAACACTGGCAGAGCATTACGCTGACTTGACGGGACGGCGCAAGCTCATG
ACCAAAATCCCTTAACGTGAGTTACGCGTCGTTCCACTGAGCGTCAGACCCCGTAGAAAAGATCAAAGGA
TCTTCTTGAGATCCTTTTTTTCTGCGCGTAATCTGCTGCTTGCAAACAAAAAAACCACCGCTACCAGCGG
TGGTTTGTTTGCCGGATCAAGAGCTACCAACTCTTTTTCCGAAGGTAACTGGCTTCAGCAGAGCGCAGAT
ACCAAATACTGTCCTTCTAGTGTAGCCGTAGTTAGGCCACCACTTCAAGAACTCTGTAGCACCGCCTACA
TACCTCGCTCTGCTAATCCTGTTACCAGTGGCTGCTGCCAGTGGCGATAAGTCGTGTCTTACCGGGTTGG
ACTCAAGACGATAGTTACCGGATAAGGCGCAGCGGTCGGGCTGAACGGGGGGTTCGTGCACACAGCCCAG
CTTGGAGCGAACGACCTACACCGAACTGAGATACCTACAGCGTGAGCATTGAGAAAGCGCCACGCTTCCC
GAAGGGAGAAAGGCGGACAGGTATCCGGTAAGCGGCAGGGTCGGAACAGGAGAGCGCACGAGGGAGCTTC
CAGGGGGAAACGCCTGGTATCTTTATAGTCCTGTCGGGTTTCGCCACCTCTGACTTGAGCGTCGATTTTT
GTGATGCTCGTCAGGGGGGCGGAGCCTATGGAAAAACGCCAGCAACGCGGCCTTTTTACGGTTCCTGGCC
TTTTGCTGGCCTTTTGCTCACATGTT
