>Addgene plasmid #80823 | p3E-CMVmin:GFPmem pA | addgene partial sequence | sequence record 161402 | M13-F20 5'-TGTAAAACGACGGCCAGT-3'
GAGCTCGAATTCTACAGGTCACTAATACCATCTAAGTAGTTGGTTCATAGTGACTGCATATGTTGTGTTT
TACAGTATTATGTAGTCTGTTTTTTATGCAAAATCTAATTTAATATATTGATATTTATATCATTTTACGT
TTCTCGTTCAACTTTCTTGTACAAAGTGGCCGATCCCCTATGGTGCACTCTCAGTACAATCTGCTCTGAT
GCCGCATAGTTAAGCCAGTATCTGCTCCCTGCTTGTGTGTTGGAGGTCGCTGAGTAGTGCGCGAGCAAAA
TTTAAGCTACAACAAGGCAAGGCTTGACCGACAATTGCATGAAGAATCTGCTTAGGGTTAGGCGTTTTGC
GCTGCTTCGCGATGTACGGGCCAGATATACGCGTTGACATTGATTATTGACTAGTTATTAATAGTAATCA
ATTACGGGGTCATTAGTTCATAGCCCATATATGGAGTTCCGCGTTACATAACTTACGGTAAATGGCCCGC
CTGGCTGACCGCCCAACGACCCCCGCCCATTGACGTCAATAATGACGTATGTTCCCATAGTAACGCCAAT
AGGGACTTTCCATTGACGTCAATGGGTGGAGTATTTACGGTAAACTGCCCACTTGGCAGTACATCAAGTG
TATCATATGCCAAGTACGCCCCCTATTGACGTCAATGACGGTAAATGGCCCGCCTGGCATTATGCCC
