>Addgene plasmid #80823 | p3E-CMVmin:GFPmem pA | addgene partial sequence | sequence record 161403 | M13-Rev 5'-CAGGAAACAGCTATGACC-3'
TCGCGGCCGCGTTAACGCTACCATGGAGCTCCAAATAATGATTTTATTTTGACTGATAGTGACCTGTTCG
TTGCAACAAATTGATAAGCAATGCTTTTTTATAATGCCAACTTTGTATAATAAAGTTGGCCATAGAGCCC
ACCGCATCCCCAGCATGCCTGCTATTGTCTTCCCAATCCTCCCCCTTGCTGTCCTGCCCCACCCCACCCC
CCAGAATAGAATGACACCTACTCAGACAATGCGATGCAATTTCCTCATTTTATTAGGAAAGGACAGTGGG
AGTGGCACCTTCCAGGGTCAAGGAAGGCACGGGGGAGGGGCAAACAACAGATGGCTGGCAACTAGAAGGC
ACAGTCGAGGCTGATCAGCGAGCTCTAGCATTTAGGTGACACTATAGAATAGGGCCCTCTAGATGCATGC
TCGAGCGGCCGCCAGTGTGATGGATATCTGCAGAATTCTCAGGAGAGCACACACTTGCAGCTCATGCAGC
CGGGGCCACTCTCATCAGGAGGGTTCAGCTTAGATCTTCCTCCTCCCTTGTACAGCTCGTCCATGCCGAG
AGTGATCCCGGCGGCGGTCACGAACTCCAGCAGGACCATGTGATCGCGCTTCTCGTTGGGGTCTTTGCTC
AGGGCGGACTGGGTGCTCAGGTAGTGGTTGTCGGGCAGCAGCACGGGGCCGTCGCCGATGGGGGTGTTCT
GCTGGTAGTGGTCGGCGAGCTGCACGCTGCCGTCCTCGATGTTGTGGCGGATCTTGAAGTTCACCTTGAT
GCCGTTCTTCTGCTTGTCGGCCATGATATAGACGTTGTGGCTGTTGTAGT
